Addgene plasmid #145934: pAc5.1B-lambdaN-HA-DmBelle_1-694_B
Purpose: Insect Expression of DmBelle_1-694
Depositing lab: Elisa Izaurralde. Depositing organization: Max Planck Institute for Developmental Biology.
Backbone
  Vector backbone: Unknown
  Vector type: Insect Expression
Growth in bacteria
  Bacterial resistance: Ampicillin, 100 μg/mL
  Growth temperature: 37°C
  Growth strain: DH5alpha
  Copy number: Low Copy
Gene/Insert
  Gene/Insert name: DmBelle_1-694
  Species: D. melanogaster (fly)
  Entrez Gene: bel (a.k.a. Dmel_CG9748, BEL, Bel, CG9748, DmRH6, Dmel\CG9748, L3, anon-85Ab, cap, cg9748, l(3)85Ac, l(3)L3, l(3)L4740, l(3)S047110, l(3)S097074, ms(3)Pneo85A, ms(3)neo30)
  Cloning method: Unknown
Terms and licenses: Academic/Nonprofit Terms; Industry Terms: Not Available to Industry
Depositor comments: Plasmids from this collection were made available to the research community and donated after the lab closed. Please note that the sequence provided by the depositing laboratory may be theoretical/predicted or based on Sanger sequencing results. There may be discrepancies between sequencing results obtained by Addgene and the depositor sequence. If an Addgene verified sequence is not available, please contact before placing your order to request that our lab fully sequence the plasmid.
How to cite: pAc5.1B-lambdaN-HA-DmBelle_1-694_B was a gift from Elisa Izaurralde (Addgene plasmid # 145934 ; http://n2t.net/addgene:145934 ; RRID:Addgene_145934)
