[The description below was written by a language model from this plasmid's Addgene catalogue record and pLannotate feature annotations shown in this document.]
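Description:
pAc5.1B-lambdaN-HA-DmBelle_1-694_B is a 7,552 nt insect expression plasmid for producing a tagged fragment of the Drosophila melanogaster DEAD-box RNA helicase Belle (bel, CG9748; the fly DDX3 orthologue) in insect cells. The catalogue lists the backbone as unknown, although the name points to a pAc5.1B-type vector, and the annotated features fit that. In bacteria it is maintained through a ColE1/pMB1-type origin and selected with ampicillin via the β-lactamase gene and its own promoter. The origin is annotated as a high-copy type, whereas the repository entry records the plasmid as low copy. Short fragments of a tetracycline resistance gene and of SV40 large T antigen are also detected; these appear to be non-functional backbone remnants.

The expression cassette is driven by the constitutive Drosophila actin 5C (Ac5) promoter. Downstream lies a single fusion arrangement: a short fragment of the bacteriophage lambda N protein, an HA epitope (a match the length of one HA unit within the 3xHA reference), and then the Belle coding region corresponding to residues 1–694, a truncation of the protein according to the name and annotation. A vector-derived V5 tag follows the insert, but the record does not show whether it is in frame or translated. An SV40 polyadenylation signal is annotated after it.

The lambdaN peptide binds BoxB RNA hairpins, so fusions of this kind are typically used in tethering assays, in which the protein is recruited to a BoxB-containing reporter mRNA to test its effect on translation or mRNA stability, with HA allowing detection. The record itself states only insect expression as the purpose.
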