Features (pLannotate 1.2.2; 11 found; start..end, strand, type, name):
     56..2568    +  promoter       Ac5 promoter: Drosophila melanogaster actin 5C promoter
   2588..2653    +  CDS            N (fragment): REGN_LAMBD - Experimental evidence at protein level: Swiss-Prot protein existence level 1. Plays a role as a transcriptional antitermination factor that allows the virus to initiate its lytic phase. Activates expression of the delayed viral early genes by modifying host RNA polymerase (RNAP) into a form that is resistant to termination signals. This antitermination function requires the host NusA protein which serves to stabilize the interaction between antitermination protein N and host RNA polymerase. From Escherichia phage lambda (Bacteriophage lambda).
   2678..2704    +  CDS            3xHA (fragment): three tandem HA epitope tags
   2717..4798    +  CDS            bel (fragment): DDX3_DROME - Experimental evidence at protein level: Swiss-Prot protein existence level 1. ATP-dependent RNA helicase that is essential and required for cellular function, larval growth, and for male and female fertility. Also required for RNA interference (RNAi), double-stranded RNA induces potent and specific gene silencing, by acting downstream of dsRNA internalization. RNAi is mediated by the RNA-induced silencing complex (RISC), a sequence-specific, multicomponent nuclease that destroys or silences messenger RNAs homologous to the silencing trigger. From Drosophila melanogaster (Fruit fly
   4837..4878    +  CDS            V5 tag: epitope tag from simian virus 5
   4978..5112    -  polyA_signal   SV40 poly(A) signal: SV40 polyadenylation signal
   5135..5219    -  CDS            large T antigen (fragment): large T antigen from SV40 (simian virus 40)
   5220..5690    +  CDS            TcR (fragment): tetracycline efflux protein; tet; confers resistance to tetracycline
   5734..6322    -  rep_origin     ori: high-copy-number ColE1/pMB1/pBR322/pUC origin of replication
   6493..7353    -  CDS            AmpR: β-lactamase; bla; confers resistance to ampicillin, carbenicillin, and related antibiotics
   7354..7458    -  promoter       AmpR promoter: bla
>Addgene plasmid #145934 | pAc5.1B-lambdaN-HA-DmBelle_1-694_B | depositor full sequence | sequence record 288379 | Full Sequence
CTTCAAGGAATTAATTCTATATTCTAAAAACACAAATGATACTTCTAAAAAAAATCATGAATGGCATCAA
CTCTGAATCAAATCTTTGCAGATGCACCTACTTCTCATTTCCACTGTCACATCATTTTTCCAGATCTCGC
TGCCTGTTATGTGGCCCACAAACCAAGACACGTTTTATGGCCATTAAAGCTGGCTGATCGTCGCCAAACA
CCAAATACATATCAATATGTACATTCGAGAAAGAAGCGATCAAAGAAGCGTCTTCGGGCGAGTAGGAGAA
TGCGGAGGAGAAGGAGAACGAGCTGATCTAGTATCTCTCCACAATCCAATGCCAACTGACCAACTGGCCA
TATTCGGAGCAATTTGAAGCCAATTTCCATCGCCTGGCGATCGCTCCATTCTTGGCTATATGTTTTTCAC
CGTTCCCGGGGCCATTTTCAAAGACTCGTCGGTAAGATAAGATTGTGTCACTCGCTGTCTCTCTTCATTT
GTCGAAGAATGCTGAGGAATTTCGCGATGACGTCGGCGAGTATTTTGAAGAATGAGAATAATTTGTATTT
ATACGAAAATCAGTTAGTGGAATTTTCTACAAAAACATGTTATCTATAGATAATTTTGTTGCAAAATATG
TTGACTATGACAAAGATTGTATGTATATACCTTTAATGTATTCTCATTTTCTTATGTATTTATAATGGCA
ATGATGATACTGATGATATTTTAAGATGATGCCAGACCACAGGCTGATTTCTGCGTCTTTTGCCGAACGC
AGTGCATGTGCGGTTGTTGTTTTTTGGAATAGTTTCAATTTTCGGACTGTCCGCTTTGATTTCAGTTTCT
TGGCTTATTCAAAAAGCAAAGTAAAGCCAAAAAAGCGAGATGGCAATACCAAATGCGGCAAAACGGTAGT
GGAAGGAAAGGGGTGCGGGGCAGCGGAAGGAAGGGTGGGGCGGGGCGTGGCGGGGTCTGTGGCTGGGCGC
GACGTCACCGACGTTGGAGCCACTCCTTTGACCATGTGTGCGTGTGTGTATTATTCGTGTCTCGCCACTC
GCCGGTTGTTTTTTTCTTTTTATCTCGCTCTCTCTAGCGCCATCTCGTACGCATGCTCAACGCACCGCAT
GTTGCCGTGTCCTTTATGCGTCATTTTGGCTCGAAATAGGCAATTATTTAAACAAAGATTAGTCAACGAA
AACGCTAAAATAAATAAGTCTACAATATGGTTACTTATTGCCATGTGTGTGCAGCCAACGATAGCAACAA
AAGCAACAACACAGTGGCTTTCCCTCTTTCACTTTTTGTTTGCAAGCGCGTGCGAGCAAGACGGCACGAC
CGGCAAACGCAATTACGCTGACAAAGAGCAGACGAAGTTTTGGCCGAAAAACATCAAGGCGCCTGATACG
AATGCATTTGCAATAACAATTGCGATATTTAATATTGTTTATGAAGCTGTTTGACTTCAAAACACACAAA
AAAAAAAATAAAACAAATTATTTGAAAGAGAATTAGGAATCGGACAGCTTATCGTTACGGGCTAACAGCA
CACCGAGACGAAATAGCTTACCTGACGTCACAGCCTCTGGAAGAACTGCCGCCAAGCAGAGAGAGAGAGA
AAAAGAGGGAGAGCAGCTTAGACCGCATGTGCTTGTGTGTGAGGCGTCTCTCTCTTCGTCTCCTGTTTGC
GCAAACGCATAGACTGCACTGAGAAAATCGATTACCTATTTTTTATGAATGAATATTTGCACTATTACTA
TTCAAAACTATTAAGATAGCAATCACATTCAATAGCCAAATACTATACCACCTGAGCGATGCAACGAAAT
GATCAATTTGAGCAAAAATGCTGCATATTTAGGACGGCATCATTATAGAAATGCTTCTTGCTGTGTACTT
TTCTCTCGTCTGGCAGCTGTTTCGCCGTTATTGTTAAAACCGGCTTAAGTTAGGTGTGTTTTCTACGACT
AGTGATGCCCCTACTAGAAGATGTGTGTTGCACAAATGTCCCTGAATAACCAATTTGAAGTGCAGATAGC
AGTAAACGTAAGCTAATATGAATATTATTTAACTGTAATGTTTTAATATCGCTGGACATTACTAATAAAC
CCACTATAAACACATGTACATATGTATGTTTTGGCATACAATGAGTAGTTGGGGAAAAAATGTGTAAAAG
CACCGTGACCATCACAGCATAAAGATAACCAGCTGAAGTATCGAATATGAGTAACCCCCAAATTGAATCA
CATGCCGCAACTGATAGGACCCATGGAAGTACACTCTTCATGGCGATATACAAGACACACACAAGCACGA
ACACCCAGTTGCGGAGGAAATTCTCCGTAAATGAAAACCCAATCGGCGAACAATTCATACCCATATATGG
TAAAAGTTTTGAACGCGACTTGAGAGCGGAGAGCATTGCGGCTGATAAGGTTTTAGCGCTAAGCGGGCTT
TATAAAACGGGCTGCGGGACCAGTTTTCATATCACTACCGTTTGAGTTCTTGTGCTGTGTGGATACTCCT
CCCGACACAAAGCCGCTCCATCAGCCAGCAGTCGTCTAATCCAGAGACCCCGGATCGGGGTACCAACATG
GACGCACAAACACGACGACGTGAGCGTCGCGCTGAGAAACAAGCTCAATGGAAAGCTGCAAACGGTGGAT
CTCCTCCACATATGGCTTACCCATACGATGTTCCAGATTACGCTCCTCCAAGCTTGATGAGTAATGCTAT
TAACCAAAATGGCACAGGTCTAGAGCAGCAAGTTGCTGGTCTGGACTTGAATGGCGGCTCTGCTGACTAC
AGCGGCCCCATAACCAGCAAGACTTCCACTAACTCGGTCACCGGTGGTGTGTATGTGCCCCCGCACCTTC
GTGGTGGTGGTGGCAATAACAACGCAGCGGACGCAGAGAGCCAGGGCCAAGGACAGGGCCAGGGTCAGGG
CTTCGACTCCAGATCCGGGAATCCGCGCCAGGAGACTAGGGACCCTCAACAGTCGCGCGGAGGCGGAGGC
GAATACCGCAGAGGCGGCGGCGGTGGTGGTCGCGGCTTCAATCGCCAGAGCGGCGACTACGGTTACGGAA
GCGGCGGCGGAGGACGACGTGGAGGCGGTGGACGTTTCGAGGACAACTACAACGGTGGTGAATTCGATTC
GCGTCGCGGCGGTGACTGGAATCGCAGCGGCGGAGGCGGCGGAGGAGGTCGAGGATTTGGACGCGGACCA
TCGTACCGCGGCGGTGGCGGCGGAAGCGGTAGCAACCTCAACGAGCAGACTGCCGAGGATGGCCAGGCAC
AGCAGCAGCAGCAGCCGCGCAACGATCGTTGGCAGGAGCCAGAACGTCCTGCCGGATTCGATGGCAGCGA
GGGCGGACAGTCTGCCGGCGGCAACAGAAGCTACAACAATCGCGGCGAGCGCGGAGGCGGCGGTTACAAC
AGCCGCTGGAAGGAGGGCGGCGGCTCAAACGTCGACTACACAAAGCTGGGCGCCCGAGATGAGCGCCTGG
AGGTGGAGCTGTTCGGCGTGGGCAATACGGGAATCAATTTTGACAAATACGAGGATATACCCGTGGAGGC
GACGGGCCAGAATGTGCCCCCGAACATCACATCGTTCGATGATGTGCAGCTGACGGAGATTATCCGCAAC
AACGTGGCCTTAGCACGTTATGACAAACCGACACCGGTGCAGAAGCACGCCATTCCGATCATTATCAATG
GCCGGGATCTAATGGCCTGCGCCCAGACTGGATCCGGCAAGACGGCCGCCTTCCTGGTGCCGATTCTCAA
CCAGATGTACGAGCTGGGACATGTGCCCCCGCCGCAAAGCACCCGGCAGTACAGCCGGCGCAAGCAGTAT
CCGTTGGGTCTGGTGCTGGCGCCGACCCGCGAACTGGCCACCCAGATCTTTGAGGAGGCCAAGAAGTTCG
CCTATCGCTCCCGGATGCGCCCGGCAGTGCTGTACGGCGGAAACAATACTAGCGAGCAGATGCGCGAGCT
GGACCGCGGTTGCCATCTGATTGTGGCCACACCCGGTCGCCTAGAGGACATGATCACACGCGGAAAGGTG
GGACTGGAGAACATTCGATTCCTTGTACTGGATGAGGCTGATCGTATGTTGGACATGGGTTTCGAGCCGC
AGATCCGTCGCATCGTCGAACAGCTAAACATGCCGCCAACCGGACAGCGCCAGACGCTTATGTTCTCGGC
CACATTCCCCAAGCAGATCCAGGAGTTAGCCAGCGATTTCCTCAGCAACTACATTTTCTTGGCCGTTGGT
CGTGTGGGCTCCACATCTGAGAACATTACGCAGACAATCCTGTGGGTCTATGAACCCGACAAGCGCTCGT
ATCTGCTGGATCTGCTCTCGTCTATCCGCGATGGCCCCGAATACACCAAAGACAGCCTAACACTGATCTT
TGTGGAGACTAAGAAGGGTGCAGACTCGCTGGAGGAGTTCCTGTACCAGTGCAATCATCCCGTCACTAGC
ATCCACGGTGATCGCACGCAGAAGGAGCGCGAGGAGGCACTGCGCTGCTTCCGATCGGGCGACTGCCCCA
TCCTGGTGGCCACAGCCGTGGCCGCTCGTGGCCTGGACATTCCGCACGTTAAGCACGTTATTAACTTTGA
CCTGCCCTCGGATGTGGAGGAGTATGTCCACCGTATCGGGCGTACCGGACGTATGGGTAATCTTGGTGTG
GCCACCTCCTTTTTCAACGAAAAGAACCGCAACATTTGCTCCGATCTCTTGGAGCTGCTGATCGAAACGA
AGCAGGAGATCCCCAGTTTCATGGAGGATATGAGTTCGTAGGCGGCCGCTCGAGTCTAGAGGGCCCGCGG
TTCGAAGGTAAGCCTATCCCTAACCCTCTCCTCGGTCTCGATTCTACGCGTACCGGTCATCATCACCATC
ACCATTGAGTTTAAACCCGCTGATCAGCCTCGACTGTGCCTTCTAAGGCCTGAGCTCGCTGATCAGCCTC
GATCGAGGATCCAGACATGATAAGATACATTGATGAGTTTGGACAAACCACAACTAGAATGCAGTGAAAA
AAATGCTTTATTTGTGAAATTTGTGATGCTATTGCTTTATTTGTAACCATTATAAGCTGCAATAAACAAG
TTAACAACAACAATTGCATTCATTTTATGTTTCAGGTTCAGGGGGAGGTGTGGGAGGTTTTTTAAAGCAA
GTAAAACCTCTACAAATGTGGTATGGCTGATTATGATCAGTCGACCGATGCCCTTGAGAGCCTTCAACCC
AGTCAGCTCCTTCCGGTGGGCGCGGGGCATGACTATCGTCGCCGCACTTATGACTGTCTTCTTTATCATG
CAACTCGTAGGACAGGTGCCGGCAGCGCTCTGGGTCATTTTCGGCGAGGACCGCTTTCGCTGGAGCGCGA
CGATGATCGGCCTGTCGCTTGCGGTATTCGGAATCTTGCACGCCCTCGCTCAAGCCTTCGTCACTGGTCC
CGCCACCAAACGTTTCGGCGAGAAGCAGGCCATTATCGCCGGCATGGCGGCCGACGCGCTGGGCTACGTC
TTGCTGGCGTTCGCGACGCGAGGCTGGATGGCCTTCCCCATTATGATTCTTCTCGCTTCCGGCGGCATCG
GGATGCCCGCGTTGCAGGCCATGCTGTCCAGGCAGGTAGATGACGACCATCAGGGACAGCTTCAAGGATC
GCTCGCGGCTCTTACCAGCCAGCAAAAGGCCAGGAACCGTAAAAAGGCCGCGTTGCTGGCGTTTTTCCAT
AGGCTCCGCCCCCCTGACGAGCATCACAAAAATCGACGCTCAAGTCAGAGGTGGCGAAACCCGACAGGAC
TATAAAGATACCAGGCGTTTCCCCCTGGAAGCTCCCTCGTGCGCTCTCCTGTTCCGACCCTGCCGCTTAC
CGGATACCTGTCCGCCTTTCTCCCTTCGGGAAGCGTGGCGCTTTCTCAATGCTCACGCTGTAGGTATCTC
AGTTCGGTGTAGGTCGTTCGCTCCAAGCTGGGCTGTGTGCACGAACCCCCCGTTCAGCCCGACCGCTGCG
CCTTATCCGGTAACTATCGTCTTGAGTCCAACCCGGTAAGACACGACTTATCGCCACTGGCAGCAGCCAC
TGGTAACAGGATTAGCAGAGCGAGGTATGTAGGCGGTGCTACAGAGTTCTTGAAGTGGTGGCCTAACTAC
GGCTACACTAGAAGGACAGTATTTGGTATCTGCGCTCTGCTGAAGCCAGTTACCTTCGGAAAAAGAGTTG
GTAGCTCTTGATCCGGCAAACAAACCACCGCTGGTAGCGGTGGTTTTTTTGTTTGCAAGCAGCAGATTAC
GCGCAGAAAAAAAGGATCTCAAGAAGATCCTTTGATCTTTTCTACGGGGTCTGACGCTCAGTGGAACGAA
AACTCACGTTAAGGGATTTTGGTCATGAGATTATCAAAAAGGATCTTCACCTAGATCCTTTTAAATTAAA
AATGAAGTTTTAAATCAATCTAAAGTATATATGAGTAAACTTGGTCTGACAGTTACCAATGCTTAATCAG
TGAGGCACCTATCTCAGCGATCTGTCTATTTCGTTCATCCATAGTTGCCTGACTCCCCGTCGTGTAGATA
ACTACGATACGGGAGGGCTTACCATCTGGCCCCAGTGCTGCAATGATACCGCGAGACCCACGCTCACCGG
CTCCAGATTTATCAGCAATAAACCAGCCAGCCGGAAGGGCCGAGCGCAGAAGTGGTCCTGCAACTTTATC
CGCCTCCATCCAGTCTATTAATTGTTGCCGGGAAGCTAGAGTAAGTAGTTCGCCAGTTAATAGTTTGCGC
AACGTTGTTGCCATTGCTGCAGGCATCGTGGTGTCACGCTCGTCGTTTGGTATGGCTTCATTCAGCTCCG
GTTCCCAACGATCAAGGCGAGTTACATGATCCCCCATGTTGTGCAAAAAAGCGGTTAGCTCCTTCGGTCC
TCCGATCGTTGTCAGAAGTAAGTTGGCCGCAGTGTTATCACTCATGGTTATGGCAGCACTGCATAATTCT
CTTACTGTCATGCCATCCGTAAGATGCTTTTCTGTGACTGGTGAGTACTCAACCAAGTCATTCTGAGAAT
AGTGTATGCGGCGACCGAGTTGCTCTTGCCCGGCGTCAACACGGGATAATACCGCGCCACATAGCAGAAC
TTTAAAAGTGCTCATCATTGGAAAACGTTCTTCGGGGCGAAAACTCTCAAGGATCTTACCGCTGTTGAGA
TCCAGTTCGATGTAACCCACTCGTGCACCCAACTGATCTTCAGCATCTTTTACTTTCACCAGCGTTTCTG
GGTGAGCAAAAACAGGAAGGCAAAATGCCGCAAAAAAGGGAATAAGGGCGACACGGAAATGTTGAATACT
CATACTCTTCCTTTTTCAATATTATTGAAGCATTTATCAGGGTTATTGTCTCATGAGCGGATACATATTT
GAATGTATTTAGAAAAATAAACAAATAGGGGTTCCGCGCACATTTCCCCGAAAAGTGCCACCTGACGTCT
AAGAAACCATTATTATCATGACATTAACCTATAAAAATAGGCGTATCACGAGGCCCTTTCGT
